Addgene plasmid #61592: pX600-AAV-CMV::NLS-SaCas9-NLS-3xHA-bGHpA
Purpose: A human codon-optimized Cas9 from Staphylococcus aureus (SaCas9).
Depositing lab: Feng Zhang. Publication: In vivo genome editing using Staphylococcus aureus Cas9. Ran FA, Cong L, Yan WX, Scott DA, Gootenberg JS, Kriz AJ, Zetsche B, Shalem O, Wu X, Makarova KS, Koonin EV, Sharp PA, Zhang F. Nature. 2015 Apr 1. doi: 10.1038/nature14299. PubMed 25830891.
Backbone
  Vector backbone: pAAV
  Vector type: Mammalian Expression, AAV, CRISPR
Growth in bacteria
  Bacterial resistance: Ampicillin, 100 μg/mL
  Growth temperature: 37°C
  Growth strain: Stbl3
  Copy number: High Copy
Gene/Insert
  Gene/Insert name: hSaCas9 (alt name: hSauCas9)
  Insert size (bp): 3345
  GenBank ID: CCK74173.1
  Tag / fusion protein: NLS (N terminal on insert); NLS (C terminal on insert); 3xHA (C terminal on insert)
Terms and licenses: Academic/Nonprofit Terms; Industry Terms: Not Available to Industry
Depositor comments: Note: This plasmid does not have an sgRNA expression cassette. Please refer to the associated publication, as well as the AAV portion of http://www.addgene.org/crispr/zhang/ , for more information on expressing sgRNAs.
How to cite: pX600-AAV-CMV::NLS-SaCas9-NLS-3xHA-bGHpA was a gift from Feng Zhang (Addgene plasmid # 61592 ; http://n2t.net/addgene:61592 ; RRID:Addgene_61592) For viral preps, please replace (Addgene plasmid # 61592) in the above sentence with: (Addgene viral prep # 61592-AAV6) or (Addgene viral prep # 61592-AAV8)
