[The description below was written by a language model from this plasmid's Addgene catalogue record and pLannotate feature annotations shown in this document.]
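Description:
pX600-AAV-CMV::NLS-SaCas9-NLS-3xHA-bGHpA is an adeno-associated virus transfer plasmid built on a pAAV backbone for mammalian expression of a human codon-optimized Cas9 nuclease from Staphylococcus aureus (SaCas9). It is maintained in bacteria through a high-copy ColE1/pUC-type origin and selected with ampicillin via the β-lactamase gene. The backbone also carries an f1/M13 phage origin and small remnants of pBR322 bom and rop sequences. The recorded host is a recombination-deficient strain, a common choice for preserving the repeat-rich AAV2 inverted terminal repeats (ITRs).

Between the AAV2 ITRs, which direct replication and packaging of the intervening DNA into AAV particles, sits a single expression cassette. The CMV immediate-early enhancer and promoter drive the SaCas9 coding sequence, which is followed in frame by a bipartite nucleoplasmin nuclear localization signal and a 3xHA epitope tag for detection, and terminated by the bovine growth hormone polyadenylation signal. The catalogue also lists an N-terminal NLS, which the automated annotation did not call as a separate feature. Two sequence records (about 7.1 kb each) are annotated. They agree on the cassette, but the sequencing-derived record shows one ITR only as short fragments, whereas the other shows both ITRs intact.

SaCas9 is compact enough that the nuclease and its regulatory elements fit within the AAV packaging limit, making the construct suited to in vivo genome editing by viral delivery as well as to transfection. The plasmid contains no sgRNA expression cassette, so the guide RNA must be supplied from a separate vector.
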