Features (pLannotate 1.2.2; 18 found; start..end, strand, type, name):
     16..156     +  repeat_region  AAV2 ITR: inverted terminal repeat of adeno-associated virus serotype 2 inverted
    161..212     -  misc_feature   bom (fragment): basis of mobility region from pBR322
    231..686     +  rep_origin     f1 ori (sequence partly withheld): f1 bacteriophage origin of replication; arrow indicates direction of (+) strand synthesis
    687..736     -  misc_feature   bom (fragment): basis of mobility region from pBR322
    838..873     -  CDS            rop (fragment): Rop protein, which maintains plasmids at low copy number; rop
    968..1072    +  promoter       AmpR promoter: bla
   1073..1933    +  CDS            AmpR: β-lactamase; bla; confers resistance to ampicillin, carbenicillin, and related antibiotics
   2104..2692    +  rep_origin     ori: high-copy-number ColE1/pMB1/pBR322/pUC origin of replication
   2765..2792    +  repeat_region  AAV2 ITR (fragment): inverted terminal repeat of adeno-associated virus serotype 2 inverted
   2821..2848    +  repeat_region  AAV2 ITR (fragment): inverted terminal repeat of adeno-associated virus serotype 2 inverted
   2907..3286    +  enhancer       CMV enhancer: human cytomegalovirus immediate early enhancer
   3287..3490    +  promoter       CMV promoter: human cytomegalovirus (CMV) immediate early promoter
   3566..6721    +  CDS            cas9: CAS9_STAAU - Experimental evidence at protein level: Swiss-Prot protein existence level 1. CRISPR (clustered regularly interspaced short palindromic repeat) is an adaptive immune system that provides protection against mobile genetic elements (viruses, transposable elements and conjugative plasmids). CRISPR clusters contain spacers, sequences complementary to antecedent mobile elements, and target invading nucleic acids. CRISPR clusters are transcribed and processed into CRISPR RNA (crRNA). In type II CRISPR systems correct processing of pre-crRNA requires a trans- encoded small RNA (tracrRNA)
   6722..6769    +  CDS            nucleoplasmin NLS: bipartite nuclear localization signal from nucleoplasmin
   6776..6792    +  CDS            3xHA (fragment): three tandem HA epitope tags
   6803..6819    +  CDS            3xHA (fragment): three tandem HA epitope tags
   6830..6858    +  CDS            3xHA (fragment): three tandem HA epitope tags
   6890..7001    +  polyA_signal   bGH poly(A) signal: bovine growth hormone polyadenylation signal
>Addgene plasmid #61592 | pX600-AAV-CMV::NLS-SaCas9-NLS-3xHA-bGHpA | addgene full sequence | sequence record 199067 | Addgene NGS Result
GCTGGGGAGGGCCGCAGGAACCCCTAGTGATGGAGTTGGCCACTCCCTCTCTGCGCGCTCGCTCGCTCAC
TGAGGCCGGGCGACCAAAGGTCGCCCGACGCCCGGGCTTTGCCCGGGCGGCCTCAGTGAGCGAGCGAGCG
CGCAGCTGCCTGCAGGGGCGCCTGATGCGGTATTTTCTCCTTACGCATCTGTGCGGTATTTCACACCGCA
TA
[95 nt withheld, positions 213-307]
T
[46 nt withheld, positions 309-354]
C
[141 nt withheld, positions 356-496]
CCTTTGACGTTGGAGTCCACGTTCTTT
[37 nt withheld, positions 524-560]
ACTCTATCTCGGGCTATTCTTTTGATTTATAAGGGATTTTGCCGATTTCGGTCTATTGGTTAAAAAATGA
GCTGATTTAACAAAAATTTAACGCGAATTTTAACAAAATATTAACGTTTACAATTTTATGGTGCACTCTC
AGTACAATCTGCTCTGATGCCGCATAGTTAAGCCAGCCCCGACACCCGCCAACACCCGCTGACGCGCCCT
GACGGGCTTGTCTGCTCCCGGCATCCGCTTACAGACAAGCTGTGACCGTCTCCGGGAGCTGCATGTGTCA
GAGGTTTTCACCGTCATCACCGAAACGCGCGAGACGAAAGGGCCTCGTGATACGCCTATTTTTATAGGTT
AATGTCATGATAATAATGGTTTCTTAGACGTCAGGTGGCACTTTTCGGGGAAATGTGCGCGGAACCCCTA
TTTGTTTATTTTTCTAAATACATTCAAATATGTATCCGCTCATGAGACAATAACCCTGATAAATGCTTCA
ATAATATTGAAAAAGGAAGAGTATGAGTATTCAACATTTCCGTGTCGCCCTTATTCCCTTTTTTGCGGCA
TTTTGCCTTCCTGTTTTTGCTCACCCAGAAACGCTGGTGAAAGTAAAAGATGCTGAAGATCAGTTGGGTG
CACGAGTGGGTTACATCGAACTGGATCTCAACAGCGGTAAGATCCTTGAGAGTTTTCGCCCCGAAGAACG
TTTTCCAATGATGAGCACTTTTAAAGTTCTGCTATGTGGCGCGGTATTATCCCGTATTGACGCCGGGCAA
GAGCAACTCGGTCGCCGCATACACTATTCTCAGAATGACTTGGTTGAGTACTCACCAGTCACAGAAAAGC
ATCTTACGGATGGCATGACAGTAAGAGAATTATGCAGTGCTGCCATAACCATGAGTGATAACACTGCGGC
CAACTTACTTCTGACAACGATCGGAGGACCGAAGGAGCTAACCGCTTTTTTGCACAACATGGGGGATCAT
GTAACTCGCCTTGATCGTTGGGAACCGGAGCTGAATGAAGCCATACCAAACGACGAGCGTGACACCACGA
TGCCTGTAGCAATGGCAACAACGTTGCGCAAACTATTAACTGGCGAACTACTTACTCTAGCTTCCCGGCA
ACAATTAATAGACTGGATGGAGGCGGATAAAGTTGCAGGACCACTTCTGCGCTCGGCCCTTCCGGCTGGC
TGGTTTATTGCTGATAAATCTGGAGCCGGTGAGCGTGGAAGCCGCGGTATCATTGCAGCACTGGGGCCAG
ATGGTAAGCCCTCCCGTATCGTAGTTATCTACACGACGGGGAGTCAGGCAACTATGGATGAACGAAATAG
ACAGATCGCTGAGATAGGTGCCTCACTGATTAAGCATTGGTAACTGTCAGACCAAGTTTACTCATATATA
CTTTAGATTGATTTAAAACTTCATTTTTAATTTAAAAGGATCTAGGTGAAGATCCTTTTTGATAATCTCA
TGACCAAAATCCCTTAACGTGAGTTTTCGTTCCACTGAGCGTCAGACCCCGTAGAAAAGATCAAAGGATC
TTCTTGAGATCCTTTTTTTCTGCGCGTAATCTGCTGCTTGCAAACAAAAAAACCACCGCTACCAGCGGTG
GTTTGTTTGCCGGATCAAGAGCTACCAACTCTTTTTCCGAAGGTAACTGGCTTCAGCAGAGCGCAGATAC
CAAATACTGTTCTTCTAGTGTAGCCGTAGTTAGGCCACCACTTCAAGAACTCTGTAGCACCGCCTACATA
CCTCGCTCTGCTAATCCTGTTACCAGTGGCTGCTGCCAGTGGCGATAAGTCGTGTCTTACCGGGTTGGAC
TCAAGACGATAGTTACCGGATAAGGCGCAGCGGTCGGGCTGAACGGGGGGTTCGTGCACACAGCCCAGCT
TGGAGCGAACGACCTACACCGAACTGAGATACCTACAGCGTGAGCTATGAGAAAGCGCCACGCTTCCCGA
AGGGAGAAAGGCGGACAGGTATCCGGTAAGCGGCAGGGTCGGAACAGGAGAGCGCACGAGGGAGCTTCCA
GGGGGAAACGCCTGGTATCTTTATAGTCCTGTCGGGTTTCGCCACCTCTGACTTGAGCGTCGATTTTTGT
GATGCTCGTCAGGGGGGCGGAGCCTATGGAAAAACGCCAGCAACGCGGCCTTTTTACGGTTCCTGGCCTT
TTGCTGGCCTTTTGCTCACATGTCCTGCAGGCAGCTGCGCGCTCGCTCGCTCACTGAGGCCGCCCGGGCG
TCGGGCGACCTTTGGTCGCCCGGCCTCAGTGAGCGAGCGAGCGCGCAGAGAGGGAGTGGCCAACTCCATC
ACTAGGGGTTCCTGCGGCCTCTAGACTCGAGGCGTTGACATTGATTATTGACTAGTTATTAATAGTAATC
AATTACGGGGTCATTAGTTCATAGCCCATATATGGAGTTCCGCGTTACATAACTTACGGTAAATGGCCCG
CCTGGCTGACCGCCCAACGACCCCCGCCCATTGACGTCAATAATGACGTATGTTCCCATAGTAACGCCAA
TAGGGACTTTCCATTGACGTCAATGGGTGGAGTATTTACGGTAAACTGCCCACTTGGCAGTACATCAAGT
GTATCATATGCCAAGTACGCCCCCTATTGACGTCAATGACGGTAAATGGCCCGCCTGGCATTATGCCCAG
TACATGACCTTATGGGACTTTCCTACTTGGCAGTACATCTACGTATTAGTCATCGCTATTACCATGGTGA
TGCGGTTTTGGCAGTACATCAATGGGCGTGGATAGCGGTTTGACTCACGGGGATTTCCAAGTCTCCACCC
CATTGACGTCAATGGGAGTTTGTTTTGGCACCAAAATCAACGGGACTTTCCAAAATGTCGTAACAACTCC
GCCCCATTGACGCAAATGGGCGGTAGGCGTGTACGGTGGGAGGTCTATATAAGCAGAGCTCTCTGGCTAA
CTACCGGTGCCACCATGGCCCCAAAGAAGAAGCGGAAGGTCGGTATCCACGGAGTCCCAGCAGCCAAGCG
GAACTACATCCTGGGCCTGGACATCGGCATCACCAGCGTGGGCTACGGCATCATCGACTACGAGACACGG
GACGTGATCGATGCCGGCGTGCGGCTGTTCAAAGAGGCCAACGTGGAAAACAACGAGGGCAGGCGGAGCA
AGAGAGGCGCCAGAAGGCTGAAGCGGCGGAGGCGGCATAGAATCCAGAGAGTGAAGAAGCTGCTGTTCGA
CTACAACCTGCTGACCGACCACAGCGAGCTGAGCGGCATCAACCCCTACGAGGCCAGAGTGAAGGGCCTG
AGCCAGAAGCTGAGCGAGGAAGAGTTCTCTGCCGCCCTGCTGCACCTGGCCAAGAGAAGAGGCGTGCACA
ACGTGAACGAGGTGGAAGAGGACACCGGCAACGAGCTGTCCACCAAAGAGCAGATCAGCCGGAACAGCAA
GGCCCTGGAAGAGAAATACGTGGCCGAACTGCAGCTGGAACGGCTGAAGAAAGACGGCGAAGTGCGGGGC
AGCATCAACAGATTCAAGACCAGCGACTACGTGAAAGAAGCCAAACAGCTGCTGAAGGTGCAGAAGGCCT
ACCACCAGCTGGACCAGAGCTTCATCGACACCTACATCGACCTGCTGGAAACCCGGCGGACCTACTATGA
GGGACCTGGCGAGGGCAGCCCCTTCGGCTGGAAGGACATCAAAGAATGGTACGAGATGCTGATGGGCCAC
TGCACCTACTTCCCCGAGGAACTGCGGAGCGTGAAGTACGCCTACAACGCCGACCTGTACAACGCCCTGA
ACGACCTGAACAATCTCGTGATCACCAGGGACGAGAACGAGAAGCTGGAATATTACGAGAAGTTCCAGAT
CATCGAGAACGTGTTCAAGCAGAAGAAGAAGCCCACCCTGAAGCAGATCGCCAAAGAAATCCTCGTGAAC
GAAGAGGATATTAAGGGCTACAGAGTGACCAGCACCGGCAAGCCCGAGTTCACCAACCTGAAGGTGTACC
ACGACATCAAGGACATTACCGCCCGGAAAGAGATTATTGAGAACGCCGAGCTGCTGGATCAGATTGCCAA
GATCCTGACCATCTACCAGAGCAGCGAGGACATCCAGGAAGAACTGACCAATCTGAACTCCGAGCTGACC
CAGGAAGAGATCGAGCAGATCTCTAATCTGAAGGGCTATACCGGCACCCACAACCTGAGCCTGAAGGCCA
TCAACCTGATCCTGGACGAGCTGTGGCACACCAACGACAACCAGATCGCTATCTTCAACCGGCTGAAGCT
GGTGCCCAAGAAGGTGGACCTGTCCCAGCAGAAAGAGATCCCCACCACCCTGGTGGACGACTTCATCCTG
AGCCCCGTCGTGAAGAGAAGCTTCATCCAGAGCATCAAAGTGATCAACGCCATCATCAAGAAGTACGGCC
TGCCCAACGACATCATTATCGAGCTGGCCCGCGAGAAGAACTCCAAGGACGCCCAGAAAATGATCAACGA
GATGCAGAAGCGGAACCGGCAGACCAACGAGCGGATCGAGGAAATCATCCGGACCACCGGCAAAGAGAAC
GCCAAGTACCTGATCGAGAAGATCAAGCTGCACGACATGCAGGAAGGCAAGTGCCTGTACAGCCTGGAAG
CCATCCCTCTGGAAGATCTGCTGAACAACCCCTTCAACTATGAGGTGGACCACATCATCCCCAGAAGCGT
GTCCTTCGACAACAGCTTCAACAACAAGGTGCTCGTGAAGCAGGAAGAAAACAGCAAGAAGGGCAACCGG
ACCCCATTCCAGTACCTGAGCAGCAGCGACAGCAAGATCAGCTACGAAACCTTCAAGAAGCACATCCTGA
ATCTGGCCAAGGGCAAGGGCAGAATCAGCAAGACCAAGAAAGAGTATCTGCTGGAAGAACGGGACATCAA
CAGGTTCTCCGTGCAGAAAGACTTCATCAACCGGAACCTGGTGGATACCAGATACGCCACCAGAGGCCTG
ATGAACCTGCTGCGGAGCTACTTCAGAGTGAACAACCTGGACGTGAAAGTGAAGTCCATCAATGGCGGCT
TCACCAGCTTTCTGCGGCGGAAGTGGAAGTTTAAGAAAGAGCGGAACAAGGGGTACAAGCACCACGCCGA
GGACGCCCTGATCATTGCCAACGCCGATTTCATCTTCAAAGAGTGGAAGAAACTGGACAAGGCCAAAAAA
GTGATGGAAAACCAGATGTTCGAGGAAAAGCAGGCCGAGAGCATGCCCGAGATCGAAACCGAGCAGGAGT
ACAAAGAGATCTTCATCACCCCCCACCAGATCAAGCACATTAAGGACTTCAAGGACTACAAGTACAGCCA
CCGGGTGGACAAGAAGCCTAATAGAGAGCTGATTAACGACACCCTGTACTCCACCCGGAAGGACGACAAG
GGCAACACCCTGATCGTGAACAATCTGAACGGCCTGTACGACAAGGACAATGACAAGCTGAAAAAGCTGA
TCAACAAGAGCCCCGAAAAGCTGCTGATGTACCACCACGACCCCCAGACCTACCAGAAACTGAAGCTGAT
TATGGAACAGTACGGCGACGAGAAGAATCCCCTGTACAAGTACTACGAGGAAACCGGGAACTACCTGACC
AAGTACTCCAAAAAGGACAACGGCCCCGTGATCAAGAAGATTAAGTATTACGGCAACAAACTGAACGCCC
ATCTGGACATCACCGACGACTACCCCAACAGCAGAAACAAGGTCGTGAAGCTGTCCCTGAAGCCCTACAG
ATTCGACGTGTACCTGGACAATGGCGTGTACAAGTTCGTGACCGTGAAGAATCTGGATGTGATCAAAAAA
GAAAACTACTACGAAGTGAATAGCAAGTGCTATGAGGAAGCTAAGAAGCTGAAGAAGATCAGCAACCAGG
CCGAGTTTATCGCCTCCTTCTACAACAACGATCTGATCAAGATCAACGGCGAGCTGTATAGAGTGATCGG
CGTGAACAACGACCTGCTGAACCGGATCGAAGTGAACATGATCGACATCACCTACCGCGAGTACCTGGAA
AACATGAACGACAAGAGGCCCCCCAGGATCATTAAGACAATCGCCTCCAAGACCCAGAGCATTAAGAAGT
ACAGCACAGACATTCTGGGCAACCTGTATGAAGTGAAATCTAAGAAGCACCCTCAGATCATCAAAAAGGG
CAAAAGGCCGGCGGCCACGAAAAAGGCCGGCCAGGCAAAAAAGAAAAAGGGATCCTACCCATACGATGTT
CCAGATTACGCTTACCCATACGATGTTCCAGATTACGCTTACCCATACGATGTTCCAGATTACGCTTAAG
AATTCCTAGAGCTCGCTGATCAGCCTCGACTGTGCCTTCTAGTTGCCAGCCATCTGTTGTTTGCCCCTCC
CCCGTGCCTTCCTTGACCCTGGAAGGTGCCACTCCCACTGTCCTTTCCTAATAAAATGAGGAAATTGCAT
CGCATTGTCTGAGTAGGTGTCATTCTATTCTGGGGGGTGGGGTGGGGCAGGACAGCAAGGGGGAGGATTG
GGAAGAGAATAGCAGGCAT
