Features (pLannotate 1.2.2; 17 found; start..end, strand, type, name):
     62..650     -  rep_origin     ori: high-copy-number ColE1/pMB1/pBR322/pUC origin of replication
    821..1681    -  CDS            AmpR: β-lactamase; bla; confers resistance to ampicillin, carbenicillin, and related antibiotics
   1682..1786    -  promoter       AmpR promoter: bla
   1881..1916    +  CDS            rop (fragment): Rop protein, which maintains plasmids at low copy number; rop
   2018..2067    +  misc_feature   bom (fragment): basis of mobility region from pBR322
   2143..2523    -  rep_origin     M13 ori (sequence partly withheld): M13 bacteriophage origin of replication; arrow indicates direction of (+) strand synthesis
   2542..2593    +  misc_feature   bom (fragment): basis of mobility region from pBR322
   2598..2738    -  repeat_region  AAV2 ITR: inverted terminal repeat of adeno-associated virus serotype 2 inverted
   2758..3137    +  enhancer       CMV enhancer: human cytomegalovirus immediate early enhancer
   3138..3341    +  promoter       CMV promoter: human cytomegalovirus (CMV) immediate early promoter
   3417..6572    +  CDS            cas9: CAS9_STAAU - Experimental evidence at protein level: Swiss-Prot protein existence level 1. CRISPR (clustered regularly interspaced short palindromic repeat) is an adaptive immune system that provides protection against mobile genetic elements (viruses, transposable elements and conjugative plasmids). CRISPR clusters contain spacers, sequences complementary to antecedent mobile elements, and target invading nucleic acids. CRISPR clusters are transcribed and processed into CRISPR RNA (crRNA). In type II CRISPR systems correct processing of pre-crRNA requires a trans- encoded small RNA (tracrRNA)
   6573..6620    +  CDS            nucleoplasmin NLS: bipartite nuclear localization signal from nucleoplasmin
   6627..6643    +  CDS            3xHA (fragment): three tandem HA epitope tags
   6654..6670    +  CDS            3xHA (fragment): three tandem HA epitope tags
   6681..6709    +  CDS            3xHA (fragment): three tandem HA epitope tags
   6741..6852    +  polyA_signal   bGH poly(A) signal: bovine growth hormone polyadenylation signal
   6961..7101    +  repeat_region  AAV2 ITR: inverted terminal repeat of adeno-associated virus serotype 2 inverted
>Addgene plasmid #61592 | pX600-AAV-CMV::NLS-SaCas9-NLS-3xHA-bGHpA | analyzer sequence | sequence record 100378
ACATGTGAGCAAAAGGCCAGCAAAAGGCCAGGAACCGTAAAAAGGCCGCGTTGCTGGCGTTTTTCCATAG
GCTCCGCCCCCCTGACGAGCATCACAAAAATCGACGCTCAAGTCAGAGGTGGCGAAACCCGACAGGACTA
TAAAGATACCAGGCGTTTCCCCCTGGAAGCTCCCTCGTGCGCTCTCCTGTTCCGACCCTGCCGCTTACCG
GATACCTGTCCGCCTTTCTCCCTTCGGGAAGCGTGGCGCTTTCTCATAGCTCACGCTGTAGGTATCTCAG
TTCGGTGTAGGTCGTTCGCTCCAAGCTGGGCTGTGTGCACGAACCCCCCGTTCAGCCCGACCGCTGCGCC
TTATCCGGTAACTATCGTCTTGAGTCCAACCCGGTAAGACACGACTTATCGCCACTGGCAGCAGCCACTG
GTAACAGGATTAGCAGAGCGAGGTATGTAGGCGGTGCTACAGAGTTCTTGAAGTGGTGGCCTAACTACGG
CTACACTAGAAGGACAGTATTTGGTATCTGCGCTCTGCTGAAGCCAGTTACCTTCGGAAAAAGAGTTGGT
AGCTCTTGATCCGGCAAACAAACCACCGCTGGTAGCGGTGGTTTTTTTGTTTGCAAGCAGCAGATTACGC
GCAGAAAAAAAGGATCTCAAGAAGATCCTTTGATCTTTTCTACGGGGTCTGACGCTCAGTGGAACGAAAA
CTCACGTTAAGGGATTTTGGTCATGAGATTATCAAAAAGGATCTTCACCTAGATCCTTTTAAATTAAAAA
TGAAGTTTTAAATCAATCTAAAGTATATATGAGTAAACTTGGTCTGACAGTTACCAATGCTTAATCAGTG
AGGCACCTATCTCAGCGATCTGTCTATTTCGTTCATCCATAGTTGCCTGACTCCCCGTCGTGTAGATAAC
TACGATACGGGAGGGCTTACCATCTGGCCCCAGTGCTGCAATGATACCGCGGCTTCCACGCTCACCGGCT
CCAGATTTATCAGCAATAAACCAGCCAGCCGGAAGGGCCGAGCGCAGAAGTGGTCCTGCAACTTTATCCG
CCTCCATCCAGTCTATTAATTGTTGCCGGGAAGCTAGAGTAAGTAGTTCGCCAGTTAATAGTTTGCGCAA
CGTTGTTGCCATTGCTACAGGCATCGTGGTGTCACGCTCGTCGTTTGGTATGGCTTCATTCAGCTCCGGT
TCCCAACGATCAAGGCGAGTTACATGATCCCCCATGTTGTGCAAAAAAGCGGTTAGCTCCTTCGGTCCTC
CGATCGTTGTCAGAAGTAAGTTGGCCGCAGTGTTATCACTCATGGTTATGGCAGCACTGCATAATTCTCT
TACTGTCATGCCATCCGTAAGATGCTTTTCTGTGACTGGTGAGTACTCAACCAAGTCATTCTGAGAATAG
TGTATGCGGCGACCGAGTTGCTCTTGCCCGGCGTCAATACGGGATAATACCGCGCCACATAGCAGAACTT
TAAAAGTGCTCATCATTGGAAAACGTTCTTCGGGGCGAAAACTCTCAAGGATCTTACCGCTGTTGAGATC
CAGTTCGATGTAACCCACTCGTGCACCCAACTGATCTTCAGCATCTTTTACTTTCACCAGCGTTTCTGGG
TGAGCAAAAACAGGAAGGCAAAATGCCGCAAAAAAGGGAATAAGGGCGACACGGAAATGTTGAATACTCA
TACTCTTCCTTTTTCAATATTATTGAAGCATTTATCAGGGTTATTGTCTCATGAGCGGATACATATTTGA
ATGTATTTAGAAAAATAAACAAATAGGGGTTCCGCGCACATTTCCCCGAAAAGTGCCACCTGACGTCTAA
GAAACCATTATTATCATGACATTAACCTATAAAAATAGGCGTATCACGAGGCCCTTTCGTCTCGCGCGTT
TCGGTGATGACGGTGAAAACCTCTGACACATGCAGCTCCCGGAGACGGTCACAGCTTGTCTGTAAGCGGA
TGCCGGGAGCAGACAAGCCCGTCAGGGCGCGTCAGCGGGTGTTGGCGGGTGTCGGGGCTGGCTTAACTAT
GCGGCATCAGAGCAGATTGTACTGAGAGTGCACCATAAAATTGTAAACGTTAATATTTTGTTAAAATTCG
CGTTAAATTTTTGTTAAATCAGCTCATTTTTTAACCAATAGGCCGAAATCGGCAAAATCCCTTATAAATC
AAAAGAATAGCCCGAGATAGGGT
[37 nt withheld, positions 2194-2230]
AAAGAACGTGGACTCCAACGTCAAAGG
[141 nt withheld, positions 2258-2398]
G
[142 nt withheld, positions 2400-2541]
TATGCGGTGTGAAATACCGCACAGATGCGTAAGGAGAAAATACCGCATCAGGCGCCCCTGCAGGCAGCTG
CGCGCTCGCTCGCTCACTGAGGCCGCCCGGGCAAAGCCCGGGCGTCGGGCGACCTTTGGTCGCCCGGCCT
CAGTGAGCGAGCGAGCGCGCAGAGAGGGAGTGGCCAACTCCATCACTAGGGGTTCCTGCGGCCGCCTCGA
GGCGTTGACATTGATTATTGACTAGTTATTAATAGTAATCAATTACGGGGTCATTAGTTCATAGCCCATA
TATGGAGTTCCGCGTTACATAACTTACGGTAAATGGCCCGCCTGGCTGACCGCCCAACGACCCCCGCCCA
TTGACGTCAATAATGACGTATGTTCCCATAGTAACGCCAATAGGGACTTTCCATTGACGTCAATGGGTGG
AGTATTTACGGTAAACTGCCCACTTGGCAGTACATCAAGTGTATCATATGCCAAGTACGCCCCCTATTGA
CGTCAATGACGGTAAATGGCCCGCCTGGCATTATGCCCAGTACATGACCTTATGGGACTTTCCTACTTGG
CAGTACATCTACGTATTAGTCATCGCTATTACCATGGTGATGCGGTTTTGGCAGTACATCAATGGGCGTG
GATAGCGGTTTGACTCACGGGGATTTCCAAGTCTCCACCCCATTGACGTCAATGGGAGTTTGTTTTGGCA
CCAAAATCAACGGGACTTTCCAAAATGTCGTAACAACTCCGCCCCATTGACGCAAATGGGCGGTAGGCGT
GTACGGTGGGAGGTCTATATAAGCAGAGCTCTCTGGCTAACTACCGGTGCCACCATGGCCCCAAAGAAGA
AGCGGAAGGTCGGTATCCACGGAGTCCCAGCAGCCAAGCGGAACTACATCCTGGGCCTGGACATCGGCAT
CACCAGCGTGGGCTACGGCATCATCGACTACGAGACACGGGACGTGATCGATGCCGGCGTGCGGCTGTTC
AAAGAGGCCAACGTGGAAAACAACGAGGGCAGGCGGAGCAAGAGAGGCGCCAGAAGGCTGAAGCGGCGGA
GGCGGCATAGAATCCAGAGAGTGAAGAAGCTGCTGTTCGACTACAACCTGCTGACCGACCACAGCGAGCT
GAGCGGCATCAACCCCTACGAGGCCAGAGTGAAGGGCCTGAGCCAGAAGCTGAGCGAGGAAGAGTTCTCT
GCCGCCCTGCTGCACCTGGCCAAGAGAAGAGGCGTGCACAACGTGAACGAGGTGGAAGAGGACACCGGCA
ACGAGCTGTCCACCAAAGAGCAGATCAGCCGGAACAGCAAGGCCCTGGAAGAGAAATACGTGGCCGAACT
GCAGCTGGAACGGCTGAAGAAAGACGGCGAAGTGCGGGGCAGCATCAACAGATTCAAGACCAGCGACTAC
GTGAAAGAAGCCAAACAGCTGCTGAAGGTGCAGAAGGCCTACCACCAGCTGGACCAGAGCTTCATCGACA
CCTACATCGACCTGCTGGAAACCCGGCGGACCTACTATGAGGGACCTGGCGAGGGCAGCCCCTTCGGCTG
GAAGGACATCAAAGAATGGTACGAGATGCTGATGGGCCACTGCACCTACTTCCCCGAGGAACTGCGGAGC
GTGAAGTACGCCTACAACGCCGACCTGTACAACGCCCTGAACGACCTGAACAATCTCGTGATCACCAGGG
ACGAGAACGAGAAGCTGGAATATTACGAGAAGTTCCAGATCATCGAGAACGTGTTCAAGCAGAAGAAGAA
GCCCACCCTGAAGCAGATCGCCAAAGAAATCCTCGTGAACGAAGAGGATATTAAGGGCTACAGAGTGACC
AGCACCGGCAAGCCCGAGTTCACCAACCTGAAGGTGTACCACGACATCAAGGACATTACCGCCCGGAAAG
AGATTATTGAGAACGCCGAGCTGCTGGATCAGATTGCCAAGATCCTGACCATCTACCAGAGCAGCGAGGA
CATCCAGGAAGAACTGACCAATCTGAACTCCGAGCTGACCCAGGAAGAGATCGAGCAGATCTCTAATCTG
AAGGGCTATACCGGCACCCACAACCTGAGCCTGAAGGCCATCAACCTGATCCTGGACGAGCTGTGGCACA
CCAACGACAACCAGATCGCTATCTTCAACCGGCTGAAGCTGGTGCCCAAGAAGGTGGACCTGTCCCAGCA
GAAAGAGATCCCCACCACCCTGGTGGACGACTTCATCCTGAGCCCCGTCGTGAAGAGAAGCTTCATCCAG
AGCATCAAAGTGATCAACGCCATCATCAAGAAGTACGGCCTGCCCAACGACATCATTATCGAGCTGGCCC
GCGAGAAGAACTCCAAGGACGCCCAGAAAATGATCAACGAGATGCAGAAGCGGAACCGGCAGACCAACGA
GCGGATCGAGGAAATCATCCGGACCACCGGCAAAGAGAACGCCAAGTACCTGATCGAGAAGATCAAGCTG
CACGACATGCAGGAAGGCAAGTGCCTGTACAGCCTGGAAGCCATCCCTCTGGAAGATCTGCTGAACAACC
CCTTCAACTATGAGGTGGACCACATCATCCCCAGAAGCGTGTCCTTCGACAACAGCTTCAACAACAAGGT
GCTCGTGAAGCAGGAAGAAAACAGCAAGAAGGGCAACCGGACCCCATTCCAGTACCTGAGCAGCAGCGAC
AGCAAGATCAGCTACGAAACCTTCAAGAAGCACATCCTGAATCTGGCCAAGGGCAAGGGCAGAATCAGCA
AGACCAAGAAAGAGTATCTGCTGGAAGAACGGGACATCAACAGGTTCTCCGTGCAGAAAGACTTCATCAA
CCGGAACCTGGTGGATACCAGATACGCCACCAGAGGCCTGATGAACCTGCTGCGGAGCTACTTCAGAGTG
AACAACCTGGACGTGAAAGTGAAGTCCATCAATGGCGGCTTCACCAGCTTTCTGCGGCGGAAGTGGAAGT
TTAAGAAAGAGCGGAACAAGGGGTACAAGCACCACGCCGAGGACGCCCTGATCATTGCCAACGCCGATTT
CATCTTCAAAGAGTGGAAGAAACTGGACAAGGCCAAAAAAGTGATGGAAAACCAGATGTTCGAGGAAAAG
CAGGCCGAGAGCATGCCCGAGATCGAAACCGAGCAGGAGTACAAAGAGATCTTCATCACCCCCCACCAGA
TCAAGCACATTAAGGACTTCAAGGACTACAAGTACAGCCACCGGGTGGACAAGAAGCCTAATAGAGAGCT
GATTAACGACACCCTGTACTCCACCCGGAAGGACGACAAGGGCAACACCCTGATCGTGAACAATCTGAAC
GGCCTGTACGACAAGGACAATGACAAGCTGAAAAAGCTGATCAACAAGAGCCCCGAAAAGCTGCTGATGT
ACCACCACGACCCCCAGACCTACCAGAAACTGAAGCTGATTATGGAACAGTACGGCGACGAGAAGAATCC
CCTGTACAAGTACTACGAGGAAACCGGGAACTACCTGACCAAGTACTCCAAAAAGGACAACGGCCCCGTG
ATCAAGAAGATTAAGTATTACGGCAACAAACTGAACGCCCATCTGGACATCACCGACGACTACCCCAACA
GCAGAAACAAGGTCGTGAAGCTGTCCCTGAAGCCCTACAGATTCGACGTGTACCTGGACAATGGCGTGTA
CAAGTTCGTGACCGTGAAGAATCTGGATGTGATCAAAAAAGAAAACTACTACGAAGTGAATAGCAAGTGC
TATGAGGAAGCTAAGAAGCTGAAGAAGATCAGCAACCAGGCCGAGTTTATCGCCTCCTTCTACAACAACG
ATCTGATCAAGATCAACGGCGAGCTGTATAGAGTGATCGGCGTGAACAACGACCTGCTGAACCGGATCGA
AGTGAACATGATCGACATCACCTACCGCGAGTACCTGGAAAACATGAACGACAAGAGGCCCCCCAGGATC
ATTAAGACAATCGCCTCCAAGACCCAGAGCATTAAGAAGTACAGCACAGACATTCTGGGCAACCTGTATG
AAGTGAAATCTAAGAAGCACCCTCAGATCATCAAAAAGGGCAAAAGGCCGGCGGCCACGAAAAAGGCCGG
CCAGGCAAAAAAGAAAAAGGGATCCTACCCATACGATGTTCCAGATTACGCTTACCCATACGATGTTCCA
GATTACGCTTACCCATACGATGTTCCAGATTACGCTTAAGAATTCCTAGAGCTCGCTGATCAGCCTCGAC
TGTGCCTTCTAGTTGCCAGCCATCTGTTGTTTGCCCCTCCCCCGTGCCTTCCTTGACCCTGGAAGGTGCC
ACTCCCACTGTCCTTTCCTAATAAAATGAGGAAATTGCATCGCATTGTCTGAGTAGGTGTCATTCTATTC
TGGGGGGTGGGGTGGGGCAGGACAGCAAGGGGGAGGATTGGGAAGAGAATAGCAGGCATGCTGGGGAGCT
AGAGGCCGCAGGAACCCCTAGTGATGGAGTTGGCCACTCCCTCTCTGCGCGCTCGCTCGCTCACTGAGGC
CGGGCGACCAAAGGTCGCCCGACGCCCGGGCTTTGCCCGGGCGGCCTCAGTGAGCGAGCGAGCGCGCAGC
TGCCTGCAGG
