>Addgene plasmid #61592 | pX600-AAV-CMV::NLS-SaCas9-NLS-3xHA-bGHpA | addgene partial sequence | sequence record 101934 | CMV-F 5'-CGCAAATGGGCGGTAGGCGTG-3'
CTATATAAGCAGAGCTCTCTGGCTAACTACCGGTGCCACCATGGCCCCAAAGAAGAAGCGGAAGGTCGGT
ATCCACGGAGTCCCAGCAGCCAAGCGGAACTACATCCTGGGCCTGGACATCGGCATCACCAGCGTGGGCT
ACGGCATCATCGACTACGAGACACGGGACGTGATCGATGCCGGCGTGCGGCTGTTCAAAGAGGCCAACGT
GGAAAACAACGAGGGCAGGCGGAGCAAGAGAGGCGCCAGAAGGCTGAAGCGGCGGAGGCGGCATAGAATC
CAGAGAGTGAAGAAGCTGCTGTTCGACTACAACCTGCTGACCGACCACAGCGAGCTGAGCGGCATCAACC
CCTACGAGGCCAGAGTGAAGGGCCTGAGCCAGAAGCTGAGCGAGGAAGAGTTCTCTGCCGCCCTGCTGCA
CCTGGCCAAGAGAAGAGGCGTGCACAACGTGAACGAGGTGGAAGAGGACACCGGCAACGAGCTGTCCACC
AAAGAGCAGATCAGCCGGAACAGCAAGGCCCTGGAAGAGAAATACGTGGCCGAACTGCAGCTGGAACGGC
TGAAGAAAGACGGCGAAGTGCGGGGCAGCATCAACAGATTCAAGACCAGCGACTACGTGAAAGAAGCCAA
ACAGCTGCTGAAGGTGCAGAAGGCCTACCACCAGCTGGACCAGAGCTTCATCGACACCTACATCGACCTG
CTGGAAACCCGGCGGACCTACTATGAGGGACCTGGCGAGGGCAGCCCCTTCGGCTGGAAGGACATCAAAG
AATGGTACGAGATGCTGATGGGCCACTGCACCTACTTCCCCGAGGAACTGCGGAGCGTGAAGTACGCCTA
CAACGCCGACCTGTACAACGCCCTGAACGACCTGAACAATCTCGTGATCACCAGGGACGAGAACGAGAAG
CTGGAATATTACGAGAAGTTCCAGATCATCGAGAACGTGTTCAAGCAGAAGAAGAAGCCCACCCTGAAGC
AGATCGCCAAAGAAATCCTCGTGAACGAAGAGGATATTAAGGGCTACAGAGTGACCAGCACCGGCAAGCC
CGAGTTCACCAACCTGAAGGTGTACCACGACATCAAGGACAT
