>Addgene plasmid #61592 | pX600-AAV-CMV::NLS-SaCas9-NLS-3xHA-bGHpA | addgene partial sequence | sequence record 101935 | BGH-rev 5'-TAGAAGGCACAGTCGAGG-3'
GAATTCTTAAGCGTAATCTGGAACATCGTATGGGTAAGCGTAATCTGGAACATCGTATGGGTAAGCGTAA
TCTGGAACATCGTATGGGTAGGATCCCTTTTTCTTTTTTGCCTGGCCGGCCTTTTTCGTGGCCGCCGGCC
TTTTGCCCTTTTTGATGATCTGAGGGTGCTTCTTAGATTTCACTTCATACAGGTTGCCCAGAATGTCTGT
GCTGTACTTCTTAATGCTCTGGGTCTTGGAGGCGATTGTCTTAATGATCCTGGGGGGCCTCTTGTCGTTC
ATGTTTTCCAGGTACTCGCGGTAGGTGATGTCGATCATGTTCACTTCGATCCGGTTCAGCAGGTCGTTGT
TCACGCCGATCACTCTATACAGCTCGCCGTTGATCTTGATCAGATCGTTGTTGTAGAAGGAGGCGATAAA
CTCGGCCTGGTTGCTGATCTTCTTCAGCTTCTTAGCTTCCTCATAGCACTTGCTATTCACTTCGTAGTAG
TTTTCTTTTTTGATCACATCCAGATTCTTCACGGTCACGAACTTGTACACGCCATTGTCCAGGTACACGT
CGAATCTGTAGGGCTTCAGGGACAGCTTCACGACCTTGTTTCTGCTGTTGGGGTAGTCGTCGGTGATGTC
CAGATGGGCGTTCAGTTTGTTGCCGTAATACTTAATCTTCTTGATCACGGGGCCGTTGTCCTTTTTGGAG
TACTTGGTCAGGTAGTTCCCGGTTTCCTCGTAGTACTTGTACAGGGGATTCTTCTCGTCGCCGTACTGTT
CCATAATCAGCTTCAGTTTCTGGTAGGTCTGGGGGTCGTGGTGGTACATCAGCAGCTTTTCGGGGCTCTT
GTTGATCAGCTTTTTCAGCTTGTCATTGTCCTTGTCGTACAGGCCGTTCAGATTGTTCACGATCAGGGTG
TTGCCCTTGTCGTCCTTCCGGGTGGAGTACAGGGTGTCGTTAATCAGCTCTCTATTAGGCTTCTTGTCCA
CCCGGTGGCTGTACTTGTAGTCCTTGAAGTCCTTAATG
