>Addgene plasmid #61592 | pX600-AAV-CMV::NLS-SaCas9-NLS-3xHA-bGHpA | addgene partial sequence | sequence record 101936 | hSadCas9-R1 5'-AACCTGTTGATGTCCCGTTC-3'
TCTTTCTTGGTCTTGCTGATTCTGCCCTTGCCCTTGGCCAGATTCAGGATGTGCTTCTTGAAGGTTTCGT
AGCTGATCTTGCTGTCGCTGCTGCTCAGGTACTGGAATGGGGTCCGGTTGCCCTTCTTGCTGTTTTCTTC
CTGCTTCACGAGCACCTTGTTGTTGAAGCTGTTGTCGAAGGACACGCTTCTGGGGATGATGTGGTCCACC
TCATAGTTGAAGGGGTTGTTCAGCAGATCTTCCAGAGGGATGGCTTCCAGGCTGTACAGGCACTTGCCTT
CCTGCATGTCGTGCAGCTTGATCTTCTCGATCAGGTACTTGGCGTTCTCTTTGCCGGTGGTCCGGATGAT
TTCCTCGATCCGCTCGTTGGTCTGCCGGTTCCGCTTCTGCATCTCGTTGATCATTTTCTGGGCGTCCTTG
GAGTTCTTCTCGCGGGCCAGCTCGATAATGATGTCGTTGGGCAGGCCGTACTTCTTGATGATGGCGTTGA
TCACTTTGATGCTCTGGATGAAGCTTCTCTTCACGACGGGGCTCAGGATGAAGTCGTCCACCAGGGTGGT
GGGGATCTCTTTCTGCTGGGACAGGTCCACCTTCTTGGGCACCAGCTTCAGCCGGTTGAAGATAGCGATC
TGGTTGTCGTTGGTGTGCCACAGCTCGTCCAGGATCAGGTTGATGGCCTTCAGGCTCAGGTTGTGGGTGC
CGGTATAGCCCTTCAGATTAGAGATCTGCTCGATCTCTTCCTGGGTCAGCTCGGAGTTCAGATTGGTCAG
TTCTTCCTGGATGTCCTCGCTGCTCTGGTAGATGGTCAGGATCTTGGCAATCTGATCCAGCAGCTCGGCG
TTCTCAATAATCTCTTTCCGGGCGGTAATGTCCTTGATGTCGTGGTACACCTTCAGGTTGGTGAACTCGG
GCTTGCCGGTGCTGGTCACTCTGTAGCCCTTAATATCCTCTTCGTTCACGAGGATTTCTTTGGCGATCTG
CTTCAGGGTGGGCTTCTTCTTCTGCTTGAACACGTTCTCGATGATCTGGAACTTCTCGTAATATTCCAGC
TTCTCGT
